>Addgene plasmid #220554 | LT3GEPIR-NEK9shRNA1 | addgene full sequence | sequence record 437953 | Addgene NGS Result
AACGACCGAGCGCAGCGAGTCAGTGAGCGAGGAAGCGGAAGAGCGCCCAATACGCAAACCGCCTCTCCCC
GCGCGTTGGCCGATTCATTAATGCAGCTGGCACGACAGGTTTCCCGACTGGAAAGCGGGCAGTGAGCGCA
ACGCAATTAATGTGAGTTAGCTCACTCATTAGGCACCCCAGGCTTTACACTTTATGCTTCCGGCTCGTAT
GTTGTGTGGAATTGTGAGCGGATAACAATTTCACACAGGAAACAGCTATGACCATGATTACGCCAAGCGC
GCAATTAACCCTCACTAAAGGGAACAAAAGCTGGAGCTGCAAGCTTAATGTAGTCTTATGCAATACTCTT
GTAGTCTTGCAACATGGTAACGATGAGTTAGCAACATGCCTTACAAGGAGAGAAAAAGCACCGTGCATGC
CGATTGGTGGAAGTAAGGTGGTACGATCGTGCCTTATTAGGAAGGCAACAGACGGGTCTGACATGGATTG
GACGAACCACTGAATTGCCGCATTGCAGAGATATTGTATTTAAGTGCCTAGCTCGATACATAAACGGGTC
TCTCTGGTTAGACCAGATCTGAGCCTGGGAGCTCTCTGGCTAACTAGGGAACCCACTGCTTAAGCCTCAA
TAAAGCTTGCCTTGAGTGCTTCAAGTAGTGTGTGCCCGTCTGTTGTGTGACTCTGGTAACTAGAGATCCC
TCAGACCCTTTTAGTCAGTGTGGAAAATCTCTAGCAGTGGCGCCCGAACAGGGACTTGAAAGCGAAAGGG
AAACCAGAGGAGCTCTCTCGACGCAGGACTCGGCTTGCTGAAGCGCGCACGGCAAGAGGCGAGGGGCGGC
GACTGGTGAGTACGCCAAAAATTTTGACTAGCGGAGGCTAGAAGGAGAGAGATGGGTGCGAGAGCGTCAG
TATTAAGCGGGGGAGAATTAGATCGCGATGGGAAAAAATTCGGTTAAGGCCAGGGGGAAAGAAAAAATAT
AAATTAAAACATATAGTATGGGCAAGCAGGGAGCTAGAACGATTCGCAGTTAATCCTGGCCTGTTAGAAA
CATCAGAAGGCTGTAGACAAATACTGGGACAGCTACAACCATCCCTTCAGACAGGATCAGAAGAACTTAG
ATCATTATATAATACAGTAGCAACCCTCTATTGTGTGCATCAAAGGATAGAGATAAAAGACACCAAGGAA
GCTTTAGACAAGATAGAGGAAGAGCAAAACAAAAGTAAGACCACCGCACAGCAAGCGGCCGCTGATCTTC
AGACCTGGAGGAGGAGATATGAGGGACAATTGGAGAAGTGAATTATATAAATATAAAGTAGTAAAAATTG
AACCATTAGGAGTAGCACCCACCAAGGCAAAGAGAAGAGTGGTGCAGAGAGAAAAAAGAGCAGTGGGAAT
AGGAGCTTTGTTCCTTGGGTTCTTGGGAGCAGCAGGAAGCACTATGGGCGCAGCGTCAATGACGCTGACG
GTACAGGCCAGACAATTATTGTCTGGTATAGTGCAGCAGCAGAACAATTTGCTGAGGGCTATTGAGGCGC
AACAGCATCTGTTGCAACTCACAGTCTGGGGCATCAAGCAGCTCCAGGCAAGAATCCTGGCTGTGGAAAG
ATACCTAAAGGATCAACAGCTCCTGGGGATTTGGGGTTGCTCTGGAAAACTCATTTGCACCACTGCTGTG
CCTTGGAATGCTAGTTGGAGTAATAAATCTCTGGAACAGATTTGGAATCACACGACCTGGATGGAGTGGG
ACAGAGAAATTAACAATTACACAAGCTTAATACACTCCTTAATTGAAGAATCGCAAAACCAGCAAGAAAA
GAATGAACAAGAATTATTGGAATTAGATAAATGGGCAAGTTTGTGGAATTGGTTTAACATAACAAATTGG
CTGTGGTATATAAAATTATTCATAATGATAGTAGGAGGCTTGGTAGGTTTAAGAATAGTTTTTGCTGTAC
TTTCTATAGTGAATAGAGTTAGGCAGGGATATTCACCATTATCGTTTCAGACCCACCTCCCAACCCCGAG
GGGACCCGACAGGCCCGAAGGAATAGAAGAAGAAGGTGGAGAGAGAGACAGAGACAGATCCATTCGATTA
GTGAACGGATCTCGACGGTATCGGTTAACTTTTAAAAGAAAAGGGGGGATTGGGGGGTACAGTGCAGGGG
AAAGAATAGTAGACATAATAGCAACAGACATACAAACTAAAGAATTACAAAAACAAATTACAAAAATTCA
AAATTTTATCGATTCTAGATTCGAGTTTACTCCCTATCAGTGATAGAGAACGTATGAAGAGTTTACTCCC
TATCAGTGATAGAGAACGTATGCAGACTTTACTCCCTATCAGTGATAGAGAACGTATAAGGAGTTTACTC
CCTATCAGTGATAGAGAACGTATGACCAGTTTACTCCCTATCAGTGATAGAGAACGTATCTACAGTTTAC
TCCCTATCAGTGATAGAGAACGTATATCCAGTTTACTCCCTATCAGTGATAGAGAACGTATAAGCTTTAG
GCGTGTACGGTGGGCGCCTATAAAAGCAGAGCTCGTTTAGTGAACCGTCAGATCGCCTGGAGCAATTCCA
CAACACTTTTGTCTTATACCAACTTTCCGTACCACTTCCTACCCTCGTAAAGTCGAGCTTGCGTTGGATC
CACCATGGTGAGCAAGGGCGAGGAGCTGTTCACCGGGGTGGTGCCCATCCTGGTCGAGCTGGACGGCGAC
GTAAACGGCCACAAGTTCAGCGTGTCTGGCGAGGGCGAGGGCGATGCCACCTACGGCAAGCTGACCCTGA
AGTTCATCTGCACCACCGGCAAGCTGCCCGTGCCCTGGCCCACCCTCGTGACCACCCTGACCTACGGCGT
GCAGTGCTTCAGCCGCTACCCCGACCACATGAAGCAGCACGACTTCTTCAAGTCCGCCATGCCCGAAGGC
TACGTCCAGGAGCGCACCATCTTCTTCAAGGACGACGGCAACTACAAGACCCGCGCCGAGGTGAAGTTCG
AGGGCGACACCCTGGTGAACCGCATCGAGCTGAAGGGCATCGACTTCAAGGAGGACGGCAACATCCTGGG
GCACAAGCTGGAGTACAACTACAACAGCCACAACGTCTATATCATGGCCGACAAGCAGAAGAACGGCATC
AAGGCGAACTTCAAGATCCGCCACAACATCGAGGACGGCAGCGTGCAGCTCGCCGACCACTACCAGCAGA
ACACCCCCATCGGCGACGGCCCCGTGCTGCTGCCCGACAACCACTACCTGAGCACCCAGTCCGCCCTGAG
CAAAGACCCCAACGAGAAGCGCGATCACATGGTCCTGCTGGAGTTCGTGACCGCCGCCGGGATCACTCTC
GGCATGGACGAGCTGTACAAGTAATGACGTACGGCGGCCGCCTCGACTAGGGATAACAGGGTAATTGTTT
GAATGAGGCTTCAGTACTTTACAGAATCGTTGCCTGCACATCTTGGAAACACTTGCTGGGATTACTTCGA
CTTCTTAACCCAACAGAAGGCTCGAGAAGGTATATTGCTGTTGACAGTGAGCGACCGAGGAATGGAAGGT
TTAATTAGTGAAGCCACAGATGTAATTAAACCTTCCATTCCTCGGGTGCCTACTGCCTCGGACTTCAAGG
GGTCTAGAATTCGAGCAATTATCTTGTTTACTAAAACTGAATACCTTGCTATCTCTTTGATACATTTTTA
CAAAGCTGAATTAAAATGGTATAAATTAAATCACTTTTTTCAATTGACGCGTAATTCTACCGGGTAGGGG
AGGCGCTTTTCCCAAGGCAGTCTGGAGCATGCGCTTTAGCAGCCCCGCTGGGCACTTGGCGCTACACAAG
TGGCCTCTGGCCTCGCACACATTCCACATCCACCGGTAGGCGCCAACCGGCTCCGTTCTTTGGTGGCCCC
TTCGCGCCACCTTCTACTCCTCCCCTAGTCAGGAAGTTCCCCCCCGCCCCGCAGCTCGCGTCGTGCAGGA
CGTGACAAATGGAAGTAGCACGTCTCACTAGTCTCGTGCAGATGGACAGCACCGCTGAGCAATGGAAGCG
GGTAGGCCTTTGGGGCAGCGGCCAATAGCAGCTTTGCTCCTTCGCTTTCTGGGCTCAGAGGCTGGGAAGG
GGTGGGTCCGGGGGCGGGCTCAGGGGCGGGCTCAGGGGCGGGGCGGGCGCCCGAAGGTCCTCCGGAGGCC
CGGCATTCTGCACGCTTCAAAAGCGCACGTCTGCCGCGCTGTTCTCCTCTTCCTCATCTCCGGGCCTTTC
GACCTGCAGCCCAAGCTTACCATGACCGAGTACAAGCCCACGGTGCGCCTCGCCACCCGCGACGACGTCC
CCAGGGCCGTACGCACCCTCGCCGCCGCGTTCGCCGACTACCCCGCCACGCGCCACACCGTCGATCCGGA
CCGCCACATCGAGCGGGTCACCGAGCTGCAAGAACTCTTCCTCACGCGCGTCGGGCTCGACATCGGCAAG
GTGTGGGTCGCGGACGACGGCGCCGCGGTGGCGGTCTGGACCACGCCGGAGAGCGTCGAAGCGGGGGCGG
TGTTCGCCGAGATCGGCCCGCGCATGGCCGAGTTGAGCGGTTCCCGGCTGGCCGCGCAGCAACAGATGGA
AGGCCTCCTGGCGCCGCACCGGCCCAAGGAGCCCGCGTGGTTCCTGGCCACCGTCGGCGTCTCGCCCGAC
CACCAGGGCAAGGGTCTGGGCAGCGCCGTCGTGCTCCCCGGAGTGGAGGCGGCCGAGCGCGCCGGGGTGC
CCGCCTTCCTGGAGACCTCCGCGCCCCGCAACCTCCCCTTCTACGAGCGGCTCGGCTTCACCGTCACCGC
CGACGTCGAGGTGCCCGAAGGACCGCGCACCTGGTGCATGACCCGCAAGCCCGGTGCCTGACGCCCGCCC
CACGACCCGCAGCGCCCGACCGAAAGGAGCGCACGACCCCATGCATCCAATTCCGCCCCCCCCCCCTAAC
GTTACTGGCCGAAGCCGCTTGGAATAAGGCCGGTGTGCGTTTGTCTATATGTTATTTTCCACCATATTGC
CGTCTTTTGGCAATGTGAGGGCCCGGAAACCTGGCCCTGTCTTCTTGACGAGCATTCCTAGGGGTCTTTC
CCCTCTCGCCAAAGGAATGCAAGGTCTGTTGAATGTCGTGAAGGAAGCAGTTCCTCTGGAAGCTTCTTGA
AGACAAACAACGTCTGTAGCGACCCTTTGCAGGCAGCGGAACCCCCCACCTGGCGACAGGTGCCTCTGCG
GCCAAAAGCCACGTGTATAAGATACACCTGCAAAGGCGGCACAACCCCAGTGCCACGTTGTGAGTTGGAT
AGTTGTGGAAAGAGTCAAATGGCTCTCCTCAAGCGTATTCAACAAGGGGCTGAAGGATGCCCAGAAGGTA
CCCCATTGTATGGGATCTGATCTGGGGCCTCGGTGCACATGCTTTACATGTGTTTAGTCGAGGTTAAAAA
AACGTCTAGGCCCCCCGAACCACGGGGACGTGGTTTTCCTTTGAAAAACACGATGATAATATGGCCACAA
CCATGAGTAGACTGGACAAGAGCAAAGTCATAAACGGAGCTCTGGAATTACTCAATGGTGTCGGTATCGA
AGGCCTGACGACAAGGAAACTCGCTCAAAAGCTGGGAGTTGAGCAGCCTACCCTGTACTGGCACGTGAAG
AACAAGCGGGCCCTGCTCGATGCCCTGCCAATCGAGATGCTGGACAGGCATCATACCCACTTCTGCCCCC
TGGAAGGCGAGTCATGGCAAGACTTTCTGCGGAACAACGCCAAGTCATACCGCTGTGCTCTCCTCTCACA
TCGCGACGGGGCTAAAGTGCATCTCGGCACCCGCCCAACAGAGAAACAGTACGAAACCCTGGAAAATCAG
CTCGCGTTCCTGTGTCAGCAAGGCTTCTCCCTGGAGAACGCACTGTACGCTCTGTCCGCCGTGGGCCACT
TTACACTGGGCTGCGTATTGGAGGAACAGGAGCATCAAGTAGCAAAAGAGGAAAGAGAGACACCTACCAC
CGATTCTATGCCCCCACTTCTGAGACAAGCAATTGAGCTGTTCGACCGGCAGGGAGCCGAACCTGCCTTC
CTTTTCGGCCTGGAACTAATCATATGTGGCCTGGAGAAACAGCTAAAGTGCGAAAGCGGCGGGCCGACCG
ACGCCCTTGACGATTTTGACTTAGACATGCTCCCAGCCGATGCCCTTGACGACTTTGACCTTGATATGCT
GCCTGCTGACGCTCTTGACGATTTTGACCTTGACATGCTCCCCGGGTAATCCGGACTCGACCTGCAGCCA
AGCTTATCGAAACGCGTCTGGAACAATCAACCTCTGGATTACAAAATTTGTGAAAGATTGACTGGTATTC
TTAACTATGTTGCTCCTTTTACGCTATGTGGATACGCTGCTTTAATGCCTTTGTATCATGCTATTGCTTC
CCGTATGGCTTTCATTTTCTCCTCCTTGTATAAATCCTGGTTGCTGTCTCTTTATGAGGAGTTGTGGCCC
GTTGTCAGGCAACGTGGCGTGGTGTGCACTGTGTTTGCTGACGCAACCCCCACTGGTTGGGGCATTGCCA
CCACCTGTCAGCTCCTTTCCGGGACTTTCGCTTTCCCCCTCCCTATTGCCACGGCGGAACTCATCGCCGC
CTGCCTTGCCCGCTGCTGGACAGGGGCTCGGCTGTTGGGCACTGACAATTCCGTGGTGTTGTCGGGGAAG
CTGACGTCCTTTCCATGGCTGCTCGCCTGTGTTGCCACCTGGATTCTGCGCGGGACGTCCTTCTGCTACG
TCCCTTCGGCCCTCAATCCAGCGGACCTTCCTTCCCGCGGCCTGCTGCCGGCTCTGCGGCCTCTTCCGCG
TCTTCGCCTTCGCCCTCAGACGAGTCGGATCTCCCTTTGGGCCGCCTCCCCGCCTGGAATTAATTCTGCA
GTCGAGACCTAGAAAAACATGGAGCAATCACAAGTAGCAATACAGCAGCTACCAATGCTGATTGTGCCTG
GCTAGAAGCACAAGAGGAGGAGGAGGTGGGTTTTCCAGTCACACCTCAGGTACCTTTAAGACCAATGACT
TACAAGGCAGCTGTAGATCTTAGCCACTTTTTAAAAGAAAAGGGGGGACTGGAAGGGCTAATTCACTCCC
AACGAAGACAAGATCTGCTTTTTGCTTGTACTGGGTCTCTCTGGTTAGACCAGATCTGAGCCTGGGAGCT
CTCTGGCTAACTAGGGAACCCACTGCTTAAGCCTCAATAAAGCTTGCCTTGAGTGCTTCAAGTAGTGTGT
GCCCGTCTGTTGTGTGACTCTGGTAACTAGAGATCCCTCAGACCCTTTTAGTCAGTGTGGAAAATCTCTA
GCAGTAGTAGTTCATGTCATCTTATTATTCAGTATTTATAACTTGCAAAGAAATGAATATCAGAGAGTGA
GAGGAACTTGTTTATTGCAGCTTATAATGGTTACAAATAAAGCAATAGCATCACAAATTTCACAAATAAA
GCATTTTTTTCACTGCATTCTAGTTGTGGTTTGTCCAAACTCATCAATGTATCTTATCATGTCTGGCTCT
AGCTATCCCGCCCCTAACTCCGCCCATCCCGCCCCTAACTCCGCCCAGTTCCGCCCATTCTCCGCCCCAT
GGCTGACTAATTTTTTTTATTTATGCAGAGGCCGAGGCCGCCTCGGCCTCTGAGCTATTCCAGAAGTAGT
GAGGAGGCTTTTTTGGAGGCCTAGGGACGTACCCAATTCGCCCTATAGTGAGTCGTATTACGCGCGCTCA
CTGGCCGTCGTTTTACAACGTCGTGACTGGGAAAACCCTGGCGTTACCCAACTTAATCGCCTTGCAGCAC
ATCCCCCTTTCGCCAGCTGGCGTAATAGCGAAGAGGCCCGCACCGATCGCCCTTCCCAACAGTTGCGCAG
CCTGAATGGCGAATGGG
[124 nt withheld, positions 7928-8051]
C
[91 nt withheld, positions 8053-8143]
A
[49 nt withheld, positions 8145-8193]
CCTTTGACGTTGGAGTCCACGTTCTTT
[37 nt withheld, positions 8221-8257]
ACCCTATCTCGGTCTATTCTTTTGATTTATAAGGGATTTTGCCGATTTCGGCCTATTGGTTAAAAAATGA
GCTGATTTAACAAAAATTTAACGCGAATTTTAACAAAATATTAACGCTTACAATTTAGGTGGCACTTTTC
GGGGAAATGTGCGCGGAACCCCTATTTGTTTATTTTTCTAAATACATTCAAATATGTATCCGCTCATGAG
ACAATAACCCTGATAAATGCTTCAATAATATTGAAAAAGGAAGAGTATGAGTATTCAACATTTCCGTGTC
GCCCTTATTCCCTTTTTTGCGGCATTTTGCCTTCCTGTTTTTGCTCACCCAGAAACGCTGGTGAAAGTAA
AAGATGCTGAAGATCAGTTGGGTGCACGAGTGGGTTACATCGAACTGGATCTCAACAGCGGTAAGATCCT
TGAGAGTTTTCGCCCCGAAGAACGTTTTCCAATGATGAGCACTTTTAAAGTTCTGCTATGTGGCGCGGTA
TTATCCCGTATTGACGCCGGGCAAGAGCAACTCGGTCGCCGCATACACTATTCTCAGAATGACTTGGTTG
AGTACTCACCAGTCACAGAAAAGCATCTTACGGATGGCATGACAGTAAGAGAATTATGCAGTGCTGCCAT
AACCATGAGTGATAACACTGCGGCCAACTTACTTCTGACAACGATCGGAGGACCGAAGGAGCTAACCGCT
TTTTTGCACAACATGGGGGATCATGTAACTCGCCTTGATCGTTGGGAACCGGAGCTGAATGAAGCCATAC
CAAACGACGAGCGTGACACCACGATGCCTGTAGCAATGGCAACAACGTTGCGCAAACTATTAACTGGCGA
ACTACTTACTCTAGCTTCCCGGCAACAATTAATAGACTGGATGGAGGCGGATAAAGTTGCAGGACCACTT
CTGCGCTCGGCCCTTCCGGCTGGCTGGTTTATTGCTGATAAATCTGGAGCCGGTGAGCGTGGGTCTCGCG
GTATCATTGCAGCACTGGGGCCAGATGGTAAGCCCTCCCGTATCGTAGTTATCTACACGACGGGGAGTCA
GGCAACTATGGATGAACGAAATAGACAGATCGCTGAGATAGGTGCCTCACTGATTAAGCATTGGTAACTG
TCAGACCAAGTTTACTCATATATACTTTAGATTGATTTAAAACTTCATTTTTAATTTAAAAGGATCTAGG
TGAAGATCCTTTTTGATAATCTCATGACCAAAATCCCTTAACGTGAGTTTTCGTTCCACTGAGCGTCAGA
CCCCGTAGAAAAGATCAAAGGATCTTCTTGAGATCCTTTTTTTCTGCGCGTAATCTGCTGCTTGCAAACA
AAAAAACCACCGCTACCAGCGGTGGTTTGTTTGCCGGATCAAGAGCTACCAACTCTTTTTCCGAAGGTAA
CTGGCTTCAGCAGAGCGCAGATACCAAATACTGTTCTTCTAGTGTAGCCGTAGTTAGGCCACCACTTCAA
GAACTCTGTAGCACCGCCTACATACCTCGCTCTGCTAATCCTGTTACCAGTGGCTGCTGCCAGTGGCGAT
AAGTCGTGTCTTACCGGGTTGGACTCAAGACGATAGTTACCGGATAAGGCGCAGCGGTCGGGCTGAACGG
GGGGTTCGTGCACACAGCCCAGCTTGGAGCGAACGACCTACACCGAACTGAGATACCTACAGCGTGAGCT
ATGAGAAAGCGCCACGCTTCCCGAAGGGAGAAAGGCGGACAGGTATCCGGTAAGCGGCAGGGTCGGAACA
GGAGAGCGCACGAGGGAGCTTCCAGGGGGAAACGCCTGGTATCTTTATAGTCCTGTCGGGTTTCGCCACC
TCTGACTTGAGCGTCGATTTTTGTGATGCTCGTCAGGGGGGCGGAGCCTATGGAAAAACGCCAGCAACGC
GGCCTTTTTACGGTTCCTGGCCTTTTGCTGGCCTTTTGCTCACATGTTCTTTCCTGCGTTATCCCCTGAT
TCTGTGGATAACCGTATTACCGCCTTTGAGTGAGCTGATACCGCTCGCCGCAGCCG
Features (pLannotate 1.2.2; 32 found; start..end, strand, type, name):
      1..41      +  rep_origin     RSF ori (fragment): Plasmids containing the RSF 1030 origin of replication can be propagated in E. coli cells that contain additional plasmids with compatible origins.
     43..135     +  CDS            lacI (fragment): lac repressor; lacI; The lac repressor binds to the lac operator to inhibit transcription in E. coli. This inhibition can be relieved by adding lactose or isopropyl-β-D-thiogalactopyranoside (IPTG).
    148..169     +  protein_bind   CAP binding site: CAP binding activates transcription in the presence of cAMP. E. coli catabolite activator protein
    184..214     +  promoter       lac promoter: promoter for the E. coli lac operon
    222..238     +  protein_bind   lac operator: The lac repressor binds to the lac operator to inhibit transcription in E. coli. This inhibition can be relieved by adding lactose or isopropyl-β-D-thiogalactopyranoside (IPTG). lac repressor encoded by lacI
    283..301     +  promoter       T3 promoter: promoter for bacteriophage T3 RNA polymerase
    329..555     +  promoter       RSV promoter: Rous sarcoma virus enhancer/promoter
    556..736     +  LTR            5' LTR (truncated): truncated 5' long terminal repeat (LTR) from HIV-1
    783..908     +  misc_feature   HIV-1 Ψ: packaging signal of human immunodeficiency virus type 1
    892..1255    +  CDS            HIV-1 gag (fragment): gag protein from human immunodeficiency virus 1; gag
   1401..1634    +  misc_feature   RRE: The Rev response element (RRE) of HIV-1 allows for Rev-dependent mRNA export from the nucleus to the cytoplasm.
   2011..2111    +  CDS            Rev (fragment): human immunodeficiency virus 1 (HIV-1) Rev protein; rev; enhances nuclear export of unspliced and incompletely spliced viral mRNAs
   2130..2247    +  misc_feature   cPPT/CTS: central polypurine tract and central termination sequence of HIV-1
   2263..2641    +  promoter       TRE3G promoter: 3rd-generation Tet-responsive promoter that can be activated by binding of Tet-On® 3G
   2665..3384    +  CDS            EGFP: the original enhanced GFP (Yang et al., 1996) mammalian codon-optimized
   3620..3747    +  ncRNA          3' miR-30a: sequence downstream of the 71-nt precursor of the human miR-30a microRNA (Zeng et al., 2002) miRNA
   3772..4271    +  promoter       PGK promoter: mouse phosphoglycerate kinase 1 promoter
   4292..4891    +  CDS            PuroR: puromycin N-acetyltransferase; pac from Streptomyces alboniger; confers resistance to puromycin
   5057..5519    +  misc_feature   IRES: internal ribosome entry site (IRES) of the encephalomyocarditis virus (EMCV)
   5542..6230    +  CDS            rtTA3 (fragment): reverse tetracycline transactivator 3 activates expression from Tet-responsive promoters in the presence of doxycycline
   6160..6270    +  CDS            VP48: 3 tandem repeats of the minimal activation domain of herpes simplex virus VP16 (Cheng et al., 2013)
   6325..6913    +  misc_feature   WPRE: woodchuck hepatitis virus posttranscriptional regulatory element
   6930..7118    +  CDS            nef (fragment): NEF_HV1Z2 - Experimental evidence at protein level: Swiss-Prot protein existence level 1. Extracellular Nef protein targets CD4(+) T-lymphocytes for apoptosis by interacting with CXCR4 surface receptors. From Human immunodeficiency virus type 1 group M subtype D (isolate Z2/CDC-Z34) (HIV-1).
   7120..7353    +  LTR            3' LTR (ΔU3): self-inactivating 3' long terminal repeat (LTR) from HIV-1
   7425..7546    +  polyA_signal   SV40 poly(A) signal: SV40 polyadenylation signal
   7586..7721    +  rep_origin     SV40 ori: SV40 origin of replication
   7742..7760    -  promoter       T7 promoter: promoter for bacteriophage T7 RNA polymerase
   7768..7923    +  CDS            lacZα (fragment): LacZα fragment of β-galactosidase; lacZ fragment
   7928..8356    +  rep_origin     f1 ori (sequence partly withheld): f1 bacteriophage origin of replication; arrow indicates direction of (+) strand synthesis
   8409..8513    +  promoter       AmpR promoter: bla
   8514..9374    +  CDS            AmpR: β-lactamase; bla; confers resistance to ampicillin, carbenicillin, and related antibiotics
   9545..10133   +  rep_origin     ori: high-copy-number ColE1/pMB1/pBR322/pUC origin of replication
