[The description below was written by a language model from this plasmid's Addgene catalogue record and pLannotate feature annotations shown in this document.]
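Description:
LT3GEPIR-NEK9shRNA1 is a lentiviral, doxycycline-inducible shRNA vector built on the all-in-one LT3GEPIR backbone and designed to knock down human NEK9. The sequenced plasmid is about 10.3 kb. It is propagated in E. coli as a high-copy plasmid through a ColE1/pUC-type origin with ampicillin resistance, and it also carries an f1 origin and an SV40 origin. The viral portion follows a self-inactivating HIV-1 design. An RSV promoter drives a truncated 5' LTR, followed by the Ψ packaging signal, RRE and cPPT/CTS, and the cassette ends in a WPRE, a ΔU3 3' LTR and an SV40 polyadenylation signal. Because the vector retains only these cis-acting elements and short gag, rev and nef fragments, the viral proteins needed for packaging must be supplied in trans.

Between the LTRs, a TRE3G promoter drives EGFP. Downstream of EGFP is a microRNA-embedded hairpin: the roughly 125 bp NEK9 shRNA insert was cloned between retained XhoI and EcoRI sites, upstream of the annotated miR-30a 3' flanking sequence. EGFP and the shRNA therefore lie on one inducible transcript, so green fluorescence reports cells in which the hairpin is being expressed. The feature table does not annotate the hairpin itself or a 5' miR flank, leaving that interval unlabelled. A second, constitutive unit uses the mouse PGK promoter to express puromycin N-acetyltransferase, and an EMCV IRES then directs translation of the rtTA3 reverse Tet transactivator. Transduced cells can thus be selected with puromycin and already carry the activator. Adding doxycycline switches on TRE3G to give reversible, fluorescence-trackable depletion of NEK9 for loss-of-function studies.
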