Addgene plasmid #220554: LT3GEPIR-NEK9shRNA1
Purpose: To inducibly knockdown NEK9 expression
Depositing lab: Sean Lee. Depositing organization: Tulane University.
Backbone
  Vector backbone: LT3GEPIR
  Backbone manufacturer: Dr. Johannes Zuber
  Vector type: Lentiviral
  Selectable markers: Puromycin
Growth in bacteria
  Bacterial resistance: Ampicillin, 100 μg/mL
  Growth temperature: 37°C
  Growth strain: NEB Stable
  Copy number: High Copy
Gene/Insert
  Gene/Insert name: NEK9 shRNA1
  gRNA/shRNA sequence: CCGAGGAATGGAAGGTTTAAT
  Species: H. sapiens (human)
  Insert size (bp): 125
  Entrez Gene: NEK9 (a.k.a. APUG, LCCS10, NC, NERCC, NERCC1)
  Promoter: TRE3G (TetOP) promoter
  Cloning method: Restriction Enzyme; 5′ cloning site XhoI (not destroyed); 3′ cloning site EcoRI (not destroyed)
  Sequencing primers: 5′ TGTTTGAATGAGGCTTCAGTAC; 3′ CAGCGGGGCTGCTAAAGCGCATGC
Terms and licenses: Academic/Nonprofit Terms; Industry Terms: Not Available to Industry
How to cite: LT3GEPIR-NEK9shRNA1 was a gift from Sean Lee (Addgene plasmid # 220554 ; http://n2t.net/addgene:220554 ; RRID:Addgene_220554)
